Addgene plasmid #127380: pMCRW2
Purpose: pBC with 4 repeats of 80bp DNA template
Depositing lab: Richard C. Willson. Depositing organization: University of Houston. Publication: Neutral DNA-avidin nanoparticles as ultrasensitive reporters in immuno-PCR. Chavan D, Chen H, Crum M, Vu B, Safari M, Smith M, Vekilov P, Conrad JC, Kourentzi K, Willson RC. Analyst. 2020 Jul 21;145(14):4942-4949. doi: 10.1039/d0an00134a. Epub 2020 Jun 5. PubMed 32500871.
Backbone
  Vector backbone: pBluescript II SK
  Backbone manufacturer: Stratagene
  Backbone size w/o insert (bp): 3400
  Total vector size (bp): 3731
  Vector type: Bacterial Expression
Growth in bacteria
  Bacterial resistance: Chloramphenicol, 25 μg/mL
  Growth temperature: 37°C
  Growth strain: DH5alpha
  Copy number: High Copy
Gene/Insert
  Gene/Insert name: 4 repeats of 80 bp DNA template sequence
  Species: Synthetic
  Insert size (bp): 334
  Promoter: lac promoter
  Cloning method: Restriction Enzyme; 5′ cloning site SacI (destroyed during cloning); 3′ cloning site XbaI (not destroyed)
  Sequencing primers: 5′ GTAAAACGACGGCCAGT; 3′ GGAAACAGCTATGACCATG
Terms and licenses: Academic/Nonprofit Terms; Industry Terms: Not Available to Industry
How to cite: pMCRW2 was a gift from Richard C. Willson (Addgene plasmid # 127380 ; http://n2t.net/addgene:127380 ; RRID:Addgene_127380)
