[The description below was written by a language model from this plasmid's Addgene catalogue record and pLannotate feature annotations shown in this document.]
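Description:
pMCRW2 is a small (about 3.7 kb) high-copy bacterial cloning plasmid that serves as a carrier for a synthetic DNA template rather than for expressing a protein. The catalogue lists the backbone as pBluescript II SK, while the purpose line calls it pBC. The feature table fits the chloramphenicol-resistant pBC version of the Bluescript design: there is an intact chloramphenicol acetyltransferase gene with its own cat promoter, and only a truncated remnant of the β-lactamase gene downstream of the AmpR promoter, so selection is by chloramphenicol and not ampicillin. Replication in E. coli relies on a ColE1/pUC-type origin. An f1 phage origin is also present, which in principle permits rescue of single-stranded DNA with helper phage.

The insert is a 334 bp synthetic fragment made up of four tandem copies of an 80 bp template sequence, cloned between SacI (destroyed in cloning) and XbaI (retained) in the polylinker. It is not annotated itself, but it corresponds to the unannotated gap between the T3 promoter and the remaining part of the multiple cloning site. This region sits downstream of the CAP site, lac promoter and lac operator, is flanked by opposing T3 and T7 phage promoters, and interrupts the lacZα reading frame, of which only a fragment is annotated. The record does not describe any coding function for the repeats, so the lac promoter is best viewed as a feature inherited from the backbone.

Going by the associated publication, the plasmid supplies an amplifiable DNA template for work on DNA–avidin nanoparticle reporters in immuno-PCR. The record does not say how the repeat array is excised or amplified.
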