Features (pLannotate 1.2.2; 14 found; start..end, strand, type, name):
      1..589     +  rep_origin     ori: high-copy-number ColE1/pMB1/pBR322/pUC origin of replication
    772..864     +  CDS            lacI (fragment): lac repressor; lacI; The lac repressor binds to the lac operator to inhibit transcription in E. coli. This inhibition can be relieved by adding lactose or isopropyl-β-D-thiogalactopyranoside (IPTG).
    877..898     +  protein_bind   CAP binding site: CAP binding activates transcription in the presence of cAMP. E. coli catabolite activator protein
    913..943     +  promoter       lac promoter: promoter for the E. coli lac operon
    951..967     +  protein_bind   lac operator: The lac repressor binds to the lac operator to inhibit transcription in E. coli. This inhibition can be relieved by adding lactose or isopropyl-β-D-thiogalactopyranoside (IPTG). lac repressor encoded by lacI
   1012..1030    +  promoter       T3 promoter: promoter for bacteriophage T3 RNA polymerase
   1398..1481    +  misc_feature   MCS (fragment): pBluescript multiple cloning site
   1490..1508    -  promoter       T7 promoter: promoter for bacteriophage T7 RNA polymerase
   1516..1671    +  CDS            lacZα (fragment): LacZα fragment of β-galactosidase; lacZ fragment
   1676..2104    +  rep_origin     f1 ori (sequence partly withheld): f1 bacteriophage origin of replication; arrow indicates direction of (+) strand synthesis
   2157..2261    +  promoter       AmpR promoter: bla
   2262..2471    +  CDS            AmpR (fragment): β-lactamase; bla; confers resistance to ampicillin, carbenicillin, and related antibiotics
   2750..3409    -  CDS            CmR: chloramphenicol acetyltransferase; cat; confers resistance to chloramphenicol
   3410..3512    -  promoter       cat promoter: promoter of the E. coli cat gene encoding chloramphenicol acetyltransferase
>Addgene plasmid #127380 | pMCRW2 | addgene full sequence | sequence record 250088 | Addgene NGS Result
TTGAGATCCTTTTTTTCTGCGCGTAATCTGCTGCTTGCAAACAAAAAAACCACCGCTACCAGCGGTGGTT
TGTTTGCCGGATCAAGAGCTACCAACTCTTTTTCCGAAGGTAACTGGCTTCAGCAGAGCGCAGATACCAA
ATACTGTTCTTCTAGTGTAGCCGTAGTTAGGCCACCACTTCAAGAACTCTGTAGCACCGCCTACATACCT
CGCTCTGCTAATCCTGTTACCAGTGGCTGCTGCCAGTGGCGATAAGTCGTGTCTTACCGGGTTGGACTCA
AGACGATAGTTACCGGATAAGGCGCAGCGGTCGGGCTGAACGGGGGGTTCGTGCACACAGCCCAGCTTGG
AGCGAACGACCTACACCGAACTGAGATACCTACAGCGTGAGCTATGAGAAAGCGCCACGCTTCCCGAAGG
GAGAAAGGCGGACAGGTATCCGGTAAGCGGCAGGGTCGGAACAGGAGAGCGCACGAGGGAGCTTCCAGGG
GGAAACGCCTGGTATCTTTATAGTCCTGTCGGGTTTCGCCACCTCTGACTTGAGCGTCGATTTTTGTGAT
GCTCGTCAGGGGGGCGGAGCCTATGGAAAAACGCCAGCAACGCGGCCTTTTTACGGTTCCTGGCCTTTTG
CTGGCCTTTTGCTCACATGTTCTTTCCTGCGTTATCCCCTGATTCTGTGGATAACCGTATTACCGCCTTT
GAGTGAGCTGATACCGCTCGCCGCAGCCGAACGACCGAGCGCAGCGAGTCAGTGAGCGAGGAAGCGGAAG
AGCGCCCAATACGCAAACCGCCTCTCCCCGCGCGTTGGCCGATTCATTAATGCAGCTGGCACGACAGGTT
TCCCGACTGGAAAGCGGGCAGTGAGCGCAACGCAATTAATGTGAGTTAGCTCACTCATTAGGCACCCCAG
GCTTTACACTTTATGCTTCCGGCTCGTATGTTGTGTGGAATTGTGAGCGGATAACAATTTCACACAGGAA
ACAGCTATGACCATGATTACGCCAAGCGCGCAATTAACCCTCACTAAAGGGAACAAAAGCTGGAGCTTCA
GGTAGTAGTACGTCTGTTTCACGATGAGACTGGATGAATCACGGTAGCATAAGGTGCAAGATAATACTCT
CGCAGCAGAGCTTCAGGTAGTAGTACGTCTGTTTCACGATGAGACTGGATGAATCACGGTAGCATAAGGT
GCAAGATAATACTCTCGCAGCAGAGCTTCAGGTAGTAGTACGTCTGTTTCACGATGAGACTGGATGAATC
ACGGTAGCATAAGGTGCAAGATAATACTCTCGCAGCAGAGCTTCAGGTAGTAGTACGTCTGTTTCACGAT
GAGACTGGATGAATCACGGTAGCATAAGGTGCAAGATAATACTCTCGCAGCAGAGCTCATGTCACCATCT
AGAACTAGTGGATCCCCCGGGCTGCAGGAATTCGATATCAAGCTTATCGATACCGTCGACCTCGAGGGGG
GGCCCGGTACCCAATTCGCCCTATAGTGAGTCGTATTACGCGCGCTCACTGGCCGTCGTTTTACAACGTC
GTGACTGGGAAAACCCTGGCGTTACCCAACTTAATCGCCTTGCAGCACATCCCCCTTTCGCCAGCTGGCG
TAATAGCGAAGAGGCCCGCACCGATCGCCCTTCCCAACAGTTGCGCAGCCTGAATGGCGAATGGG
[124 nt withheld, positions 1676-1799]
C
[91 nt withheld, positions 1801-1891]
A
[49 nt withheld, positions 1893-1941]
CCTTTGACGTTGGAGTCCACGTTCTTT
[37 nt withheld, positions 1969-2005]
ACCCTATCTCGGTCTATTCTTTTGATTTATAAGGGATTTTGCCGATTTCGGCCTATTGGTTAAAAAATGA
GCTGATTTAACAAAAATTTAACGCGAATTTTAACAAAATATTAACGCTTACAATTTAGGTGGCACTTTTC
GGGGAAATGTGCGCGGAACCCCTATTTGTTTATTTTTCTAAATACATTCAAATATGTATCCGCTCATGAG
ACAATAACCCTGATAAATGCTTCAATAATATTGAAAAAGGAAGAGTATGAGTATTCAACATTTCCGTGTC
GCCCTTATTCCCTTTTTTGCGGCATTTTGCCTTCCTGTTTTTGCTCACCCAGAAACGCTGGTGAAAGTAA
AAGATGCTGAAGATCAGTTGGGTGCACGAGTGGGTTACATCGAACTGGATCTCAACAGCGGTAAGATCCT
TGAGAGTTTTCGCCCCGAAGAACGTTTTCCAATGATGAGCACTTTTTGATCAGAAAAAAAGGATCATATC
GTCAATTATTACCTCCACGGGGAGAGCCTGAGCAAACTGGCCTCAGGCATTTGAGAAGCACACGGTCACA
CTGCTTCCGGTAGTCAATAAACCGGTAAACCAGCAATAGACATAAGCGGCTATTTAACGACCCTGCCCTG
AACCGACGACCGGGTCGAATTTGCTTTCGAATTTCTGCCATTCATCCGCTTATTATCACTTATTCAGGCG
TAGCAACCAGGCGTTTAAGGGCACCAATAACTGCCTTAAAAAAATTACGCCCCGCCCTGCCACTCATCGC
AGTACTGTTGTAATTCATTAAGCATTCTGCCGACATGGAAGCCATCACAAACGGCATGATGAACCTGAAT
CGCCAGCGGCATCAGCACCTTGTCGCCTTGCGTATAATATTTGCCCATGGTGAAAACGGGGGCGAAGAAG
TTGTCCATATTGGCCACGTTTAAATCAAAACTGGTGAAACTCACCCAGGGATTGGCTGAGACGAAAAACA
TATTCTCAATAAACCCTTTAGGGAAATAGGCCAGGTTTTCACCGTAACACGCCACATCTTGCGAATATAT
GTGTAGAAACTGCCGGAAATCGTCGTGGTATTCACTCCAGAGCGATGAAAACGTTTCAGTTTGCTCATGG
AAAACGGTGTAACAAGGGTGAACACTATCCCATATCACCAGCTCACCGTCTTTCATTGCCATACGTAATT
CCGGATGAGCATTCATCAGGCGGGCAAGAATGTGAATAAAGGCCGGATAAAACTTGTGCTTATTTTTCTT
TACGGTCTTTAAAAAGGCCGTAATATCCAGCTGAACGGTCTGGTTATAGGTACATTGAGCAACTGACTGA
AATGCCTCAAAATGTTCTTTACGATGCCATTGGGATATATCAACGGTGGTATATCCAGTGATTTTTTTCT
CCATTTTAGCTTCCTTAGCTCCTGAAAATCTCGACAACTCAAAAAATACGCCCGGTAGTGATCTTATTTC
ATTATGGTGAAAGTTGGAACCTCTTACGTGCCGATCAACGTCTCATTTTCGCCAAAAGTTGGCCCAGGGC
TTCCCGGTATCAACAGGGACACCAGGATTTATTTATTCTGCGAAGTGATCTTCCGTCACAGGTATTTATT
CGGTCGAAAAGGATCTAGGTGAAGATCCTTTTTGATAATCTCATGACCAAAATCCCTTAACGTGAGTTTT
CGTTCCACTGAGCGTCAGACCCCGTAGAAAAGATCAAAGGATCTTC
