>Addgene plasmid #127380 | pMCRW2 | depositor partial sequence | sequence record 243639 | pMCRW2 sequence 840 bps
CACATGTTCTTTCCTGCGTTATCCCCTGATTCTGTGGATAACCGTATTACCGCCTTTGAGTGAGCTGATA
CCGCTCGCCGCAGCCGAACGACCGAGCGCAGCGAGTCAGTGAGCGAGGAAGCGGAAGAGCGCCCAATACG
CAAACCGCCTCTCCCCGCGCGTTGGCCGATTCATTAATGCAGCTGGCACGACAGGTTTCCCGACTGGAAA
GCGGGCAGTGAGCGCAACGCAATTAATGTGAGTTAGCTCACTCATTAGGCACCCCAGGCTTTACACTTTA
TGCTTCCGGCTCGTATGTTGTGTGGAATTGTGAGCGGATAACAATTTCACACAGGAAACAGCTATGACCA
TGATTACGCCAAGCGCGCAATTAACCCTCACTAAAGGGAACAAAAGCTGGAGCTTCAGGTAGTAGTACGT
CTGTTTCACGATGAGACTGGATGAATCACGGTAGCATAAGGTGCAAGATAATACTCTCGCAGCAGAGCTT
CAGGTAGTAGTACGTCTGTTTCACGATGAGACTGGATGAATCACGGTAGCATAAGGTGCAAGATAATACT
CTCGCAGCAGAGCTTCAGGTAGTAGTACGTCTGTTTCACGATGAGACTGGATGAATCACGGTAGCATAAG
GTGCAAGATAATACTCTCGCAGCAGAGCTTCAGGTAGTAGTACGTCTGTTTCACGATGAGACTGGATGAA
TCACGGTAGCATAAGGTGCAAGATAATACTCTCGCAGCAGAGCTCATGTCACCATCTAGAACTAGTGGAT
CCCCCGGGCTGCAGGAATTCGATATCAAGCTTATCGATACCGTCGACCTCGAGGGGGGGCCCGGTACCCA
